Addgene plasmid #182622: pOME0293M
Purpose: Reverse antiRTA1kb Human herpesvirus 8 strain JSC-1 clone BAC16, complete genome.
Depositing lab: Dirk Dittmer. Depositing organization: University of North Carolina at Chapel Hill.
Backbone
  Vector backbone: pcDNA3.1 (-)
  Vector type: Mammalian Expression
Growth in bacteria
  Bacterial resistance: Ampicillin, 100 μg/mL
  Growth temperature: 37°C
  Growth strain: DH5alpha
  Copy number: High Copy
Gene/Insert
  Gene/Insert name: KSHV anti-RTA_1Kb
  Species: Other
  Insert size (bp): 1045
  Cloning method: Unknown
Terms and licenses: Academic/Nonprofit Terms; Industry Terms: Not Available to Industry
How to cite: pOME0293M was a gift from Dirk Dittmer (Addgene plasmid # 182622 ; http://n2t.net/addgene:182622 ; RRID:Addgene_182622)
