[The description below was written by a language model from this plasmid's Addgene catalogue record and pLannotate feature annotations shown in this document.]
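Description:
pOME0293M is a mammalian expression plasmid built on the pcDNA3.1(-) backbone, carrying a roughly 1 kb (1,045 bp) fragment of Kaposi's sarcoma-associated herpesvirus (KSHV, human herpesvirus 8). The fragment is derived from the JSC-1 strain BAC16 genome and is catalogued as "anti-RTA_1Kb". The stated purpose describes it as the "reverse" antiRTA 1 kb clone, which suggests a sequence from the RTA locus placed in a particular orientation relative to the promoter. The record does not explain precisely what transcript is produced, which strand is expressed, or how the fragment was cloned. The 6,446 nt sequence is propagated in E. coli through a high-copy ColE1/pUC-type origin with ampicillin selection from the β-lactamase gene and its own promoter. An f1 origin is also present, allowing single-stranded DNA production.

The feature table does not annotate the insert itself. There is an unannotated gap of a little over 1.1 kb between the T7 promoter and the bovine growth hormone polyadenylation signal, which is consistent with the position and size of the KSHV fragment. Transcription in mammalian cells would be driven by the human cytomegalovirus immediate early enhancer and promoter and terminated at the bGH poly(A) signal, while the T7 promoter upstream of the insert permits in vitro transcription of the same strand. A separate cassette, with the SV40 early promoter driving the neomycin phosphotransferase gene and ending in the SV40 poly(A) signal, allows G418 selection of stably transfected cells. The short HIV-1 LTR, ble, lacI and bom hits are small fragments typical of automated annotation of this backbone rather than functional elements. The construct appears suited to expressing or generating this KSHV RTA-region RNA for studies of viral gene regulation.
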