Features (pLannotate 1.2.2; 19 found; start..end, strand, type, name):
     28..80      -  misc_feature   bom (fragment): basis of mobility region from pBR322
    235..614     +  enhancer       CMV enhancer: human cytomegalovirus immediate early enhancer
    615..818     +  promoter       CMV promoter: human cytomegalovirus (CMV) immediate early promoter
    814..847     +  LTR            5' LTR (truncated) (fragment): truncated 5' long terminal repeat (LTR) from HIV-1
    863..881     +  promoter       T7 promoter: promoter for bacteriophage T7 RNA polymerase
   2043..2267    +  polyA_signal   bGH poly(A) signal: bovine growth hormone polyadenylation signal
   2271..2292    +  promoter       SV40 promoter (fragment): SV40 enhancer and early promoter
   2313..2741    +  rep_origin     f1 ori (sequence partly withheld): f1 bacteriophage origin of replication; arrow indicates direction of (+) strand synthesis
   2755..3084    +  promoter       SV40 promoter: SV40 enhancer and early promoter
   3151..3942    +  CDS            neo: KKA2_KLEPN - Also known as kan, nptII. Experimental evidence at protein level: Swiss-Prot protein existence level 1. Resistance to kanamycin, neomycin, paromomycin, ribostamycin, butirosin and gentamicin B. From Klebsiella pneumoniae.
   3966..4124    +  CDS            ble (fragment): BLE_KLEPN - Experimental evidence at protein level: Swiss-Prot protein existence level 1. Binding protein with a strong affinity to the bleomycin family of antibiotics. Binds to CL990; an antimitotic-antibiotic compound. From Klebsiella pneumoniae.
   4119..4240    +  polyA_signal   SV40 poly(A) signal: SV40 polyadenylation signal
   4313..4329    -  protein_bind   lac operator: The lac repressor binds to the lac operator to inhibit transcription in E. coli. This inhibition can be relieved by adding lactose or isopropyl-β-D-thiogalactopyranoside (IPTG). lac repressor encoded by lacI
   4337..4367    -  promoter       lac promoter: promoter for the E. coli lac operon
   4382..4403    -  protein_bind   CAP binding site: CAP binding activates transcription in the presence of cAMP. E. coli catabolite activator protein
   4416..4508    -  CDS            lacI (fragment): lac repressor; lacI; The lac repressor binds to the lac operator to inhibit transcription in E. coli. This inhibition can be relieved by adding lactose or isopropyl-β-D-thiogalactopyranoside (IPTG).
   4691..5279    -  rep_origin     ori: high-copy-number ColE1/pMB1/pBR322/pUC origin of replication
   5450..6310    -  CDS            AmpR: β-lactamase; bla; confers resistance to ampicillin, carbenicillin, and related antibiotics
   6311..6415    -  promoter       AmpR promoter: bla
>Addgene plasmid #182622 | pOME0293M | addgene full sequence | sequence record 359451 | Addgene NGS Result
GACGGATCGGGAGATCTCCCGATCCCCTATGGTGCACTCTCAGTACAATCTGCTCTGATGCCGCATAGTT
AAGCCAGTATCTGCTCCCTGCTTGTGTGTTGGAGGTCGCTGAGTAGTGCGCGAGCAAAATTTAAGCTACA
ACAAGGCAAGGCTTGACCGACAATTGCATGAAGAATCTGCTTAGGGTTAGGCGTTTTGCGCTGCTTCGCG
ATGTACGGGCCAGATATACGCGTTGACATTGATTATTGACTAGTTATTAATAGTAATCAATTACGGGGTC
ATTAGTTCATAGCCCATATATGGAGTTCCGCGTTACATAACTTACGGTAAATGGCCCGCCTGGCTGACCG
CCCAACGACCCCCGCCCATTGACGTCAATAATGACGTATGTTCCCATAGTAACGCCAATAGGGACTTTCC
ATTGACGTCAATGGGTGGAGTATTTACGGTAAACTGCCCACTTGGCAGTACATCAAGTGTATCATATGCC
AAGTACGCCCCCTATTGACGTCAATGACGGTAAATGGCCCGCCTGGCATTATGCCCAGTACATGACCTTA
TGGGACTTTCCTACTTGGCAGTACATCTACGTATTAGTCATCGCTATTACCATGGTGATGCGGTTTTGGC
AGTACATCAATGGGCGTGGATAGCGGTTTGACTCACGGGGATTTCCAAGTCTCCACCCCATTGACGTCAA
TGGGAGTTTGTTTTGGCACCAAAATCAACGGGACTTTCCAAAATGTCGTAACAACTCCGCCCCATTGACG
CAAATGGGCGGTAGGCGTGTACGGTGGGAGGTCTATATAAGCAGAGCTCTCTGGCTAACTAGAGAACCCA
CTGCTTACTGGCTTATCGAAATTAATACGACTCACTATAGGGAGACCCAAGCTGGCTAGCGTTTAAACGG
GCCCTCTAGACTCGAGCGGCCGCCACTGTGCTGGATATCTGCAGAATTCGGGGAAATTGGGTAGCCCATG
TCTGGGCCGCAAATAATCATGCACCGTCCGGCGCAGTGTCTTATACCACATGTTGTGTAGGTGGCGCGGG
AATTTTGGCCGGTGGCCATCAAGTGTCTGCCACAGTCAGTTCCGCCAACGAGTTCCCCGGCACTAATGAC
GCTGTTGCCACGGCGTCCGTTACGGTCGCGCCCCATGGCCTCCCCTCAACGGACATTACAGTCGCAGGTG
AGGACGTTCTCTAGTCCAGCGACGTACAAAACAGCGTCTCTTGTGGCCTCTAAGAGGGCTGTTGGGCTCG
AGAAAGGACTGCAGTACAGTGGGAACGCTAGGCTTGTGCCAATATCACCGGGTCGTTAAAGTTGGTGGCG
TTACGCAATGCAACAACGTCCAATGGACACGGGGGAGAAGCTGTGGTGGGGGGCTAAGTTGTCAGGCCCG
GGGCCACCACGTCAACGGTTGTCATCAGGGAGACGGCCGGTCGCGCAAGGAGGGCCGCGAGCGGGTTGGT
CTTCGGAGCCCGCTTCTCGAAGGCCCGCCAGTACTGCCTCTGGTTCCACACGGCACATCTCTAAGTTGCC
GCCGCCGATGCCGCCGTCTCCGCTGTTGTGGGTTTGCTTTCGTCTCTTCGTTTCTCTCCTCGAGTTTCTT
CGCATTCCGAAACTGGCACGGTCTTCGGCTGTGGTGCGGTAGCTGGTGCTGTGGACCATGGAGAAACCCT
AGTTAATGGTGGGGGGTCCTACACGTGCGGTGCCTACAGCGGTGCAGACTCCCTGGTAGCCTCCGTGTTG
GGGGCGATGACAGCAATGGGGGCGGTGACCTGCATCTAGTCTCAGATAAGCGGGACAATCTGCTTCGCCC
GGGACTTTGTACCCTACAGCCCAGCGGAGAGAGGGGGTGACTGCTGCGCGACAACAGGTCATAAGACGTT
CCTGACATGGTCGACCTGTGCGGTGGCGGAGACGCCAGTGGGAGGGGGCGAAGGAAGCCGGGCCTCAGAG
GCCGCCTATATGGCAGTGGAAGACCACCTCTCGGATCCGAGCTCGGTACCAAGCTTAAGTTTAAACCGCT
GATCAGCCTCGACTGTGCCTTCTAGTTGCCAGCCATCTGTTGTTTGCCCCTCCCCCGTGCCTTCCTTGAC
CCTGGAAGGTGCCACTCCCACTGTCCTTTCCTAATAAAATGAGGAAATTGCATCGCATTGTCTGAGTAGG
TGTCATTCTATTCTGGGGGGTGGGGTGGGGCAGGACAGCAAGGGGGAGGATTGGGAAGACAATAGCAGGC
ATGCTGGGGATGCGGTGGGCTCTATGGCTTCTGAGGCGGAAAGAACCAGCTGGGGCTCTAGGGGGTATCC
CC
[124 nt withheld, positions 2313-2436]
C
[91 nt withheld, positions 2438-2528]
A
[49 nt withheld, positions 2530-2578]
CCTTTGACGTTGGAGTCCACGTTCTTT
[37 nt withheld, positions 2606-2642]
ACCCTATCTCGGTCTATTCTTTTGATTTATAAGGGATTTTGCCGATTTCGGCCTATTGGTTAAAAAATGA
GCTGATTTAACAAAAATTTAACGCGAATTAATTCTGTGGAATGTGTGTCAGTTAGGGTGTGGAAAGTCCC
CAGGCTCCCCAGCAGGCAGAAGTATGCAAAGCATGCATCTCAATTAGTCAGCAACCAGGTGTGGAAAGTC
CCCAGGCTCCCCAGCAGGCAGAAGTATGCAAAGCATGCATCTCAATTAGTCAGCAACCATAGTCCCGCCC
CTAACTCCGCCCATCCCGCCCCTAACTCCGCCCAGTTCCGCCCATTCTCCGCCCCATGGCTGACTAATTT
TTTTTATTTATGCAGAGGCCGAGGCCGCCTCTGCCTCTGAGCTATTCCAGAAGTAGTGAGGAGGCTTTTT
TGGAGGCCTAGGCTTTTGCAAAAAGCTCCCGGGAGCTTGTATATCCATTTTCGGATCTGATCAAGAGACA
GGATGAGGATCGTTTCGCATGATTGAACAAGATGGATTGCACGCAGGTTCTCCGGCCGCTTGGGTGGAGA
GGCTATTCGGCTATGACTGGGCACAACAGACAATCGGCTGCTCTGATGCCGCCGTGTTCCGGCTGTCAGC
GCAGGGGCGCCCGGTTCTTTTTGTCAAGACCGACCTGTCCGGTGCCCTGAATGAACTGCAGGACGAGGCA
GCGCGGCTATCGTGGCTGGCCACGACGGGCGTTCCTTGCGCAGCTGTGCTCGACGTTGTCACTGAAGCGG
GAAGGGACTGGCTGCTATTGGGCGAAGTGCCGGGGCAGGATCTCCTGTCATCTCACCTTGCTCCTGCCGA
GAAAGTATCCATCATGGCTGATGCAATGCGGCGGCTGCATACGCTTGATCCGGCTACCTGCCCATTCGAC
CACCAAGCGAAACATCGCATCGAGCGAGCACGTACTCGGATGGAAGCCGGTCTTGTCGATCAGGATGATC
TGGACGAAGAGCATCAGGGGCTCGCGCCAGCCGAACTGTTCGCCAGGCTCAAGGCGCGCATGCCCGACGG
CGAGGATCTCGTCGTGACCCATGGCGATGCCTGCTTGCCGAATATCATGGTGGAAAATGGCCGCTTTTCT
GGATTCATCGACTGTGGCCGGCTGGGTGTGGCGGACCGCTATCAGGACATAGCGTTGGCTACCCGTGATA
TTGCTGAAGAGCTTGGCGGCGAATGGGCTGACCGCTTCCTCGTGCTTTACGGTATCGCCGCTCCCGATTC
GCAGCGCATCGCCTTCTATCGCCTTCTTGACGAGTTCTTCTGAGCGGGACTCTGGGGTTCGAAATGACCG
ACCAAGCGACGCCCAACCTGCCATCACGAGATTTCGATTCCACCGCCGCCTTCTATGAAAGGTTGGGCTT
CGGAATCGTTTTCCGGGACGCCGGCTGGATGATCCTCCAGCGCGGGGATCTCATGCTGGAGTTCTTCGCC
CACCCCAACTTGTTTATTGCAGCTTATAATGGTTACAAATAAAGCAATAGCATCACAAATTTCACAAATA
AAGCATTTTTTTCACTGCATTCTAGTTGTGGTTTGTCCAAACTCATCAATGTATCTTATCATGTCTGTAT
ACCGTCGACCTCTAGCTAGAGCTTGGCGTAATCATGGTCATAGCTGTTTCCTGTGTGAAATTGTTATCCG
CTCACAATTCCACACAACATACGAGCCGGAAGCATAAAGTGTAAAGCCTGGGGTGCCTAATGAGTGAGCT
AACTCACATTAATTGCGTTGCGCTCACTGCCCGCTTTCCAGTCGGGAAACCTGTCGTGCCAGCTGCATTA
ATGAATCGGCCAACGCGCGGGGAGAGGCGGTTTGCGTATTGGGCGCTCTTCCGCTTCCTCGCTCACTGAC
TCGCTGCGCTCGGTCGTTCGGCTGCGGCGAGCGGTATCAGCTCACTCAAAGGCGGTAATACGGTTATCCA
CAGAATCAGGGGATAACGCAGGAAAGAACATGTGAGCAAAAGGCCAGCAAAAGGCCAGGAACCGTAAAAA
GGCCGCGTTGCTGGCGTTTTTCCATAGGCTCCGCCCCCCTGACGAGCATCACAAAAATCGACGCTCAAGT
CAGAGGTGGCGAAACCCGACAGGACTATAAAGATACCAGGCGTTTCCCCCTGGAAGCTCCCTCGTGCGCT
CTCCTGTTCCGACCCTGCCGCTTACCGGATACCTGTCCGCCTTTCTCCCTTCGGGAAGCGTGGCGCTTTC
TCATAGCTCACGCTGTAGGTATCTCAGTTCGGTGTAGGTCGTTCGCTCCAAGCTGGGCTGTGTGCACGAA
CCCCCCGTTCAGCCCGACCGCTGCGCCTTATCCGGTAACTATCGTCTTGAGTCCAACCCGGTAAGACACG
ACTTATCGCCACTGGCAGCAGCCACTGGTAACAGGATTAGCAGAGCGAGGTATGTAGGCGGTGCTACAGA
GTTCTTGAAGTGGTGGCCTAACTACGGCTACACTAGAAGAACAGTATTTGGTATCTGCGCTCTGCTGAAG
CCAGTTACCTTCGGAAAAAGAGTTGGTAGCTCTTGATCCGGCAAACAAACCACCGCTGGTAGCGGTGGTT
TTTTTGTTTGCAAGCAGCAGATTACGCGCAGAAAAAAAGGATCTCAAGAAGATCCTTTGATCTTTTCTAC
GGGGTCTGACGCTCAGTGGAACGAAAACTCACGTTAAGGGATTTTGGTCATGAGATTATCAAAAAGGATC
TTCACCTAGATCCTTTTAAATTAAAAATGAAGTTTTAAATCAATCTAAAGTATATATGAGTAAACTTGGT
CTGACAGTTACCAATGCTTAATCAGTGAGGCACCTATCTCAGCGATCTGTCTATTTCGTTCATCCATAGT
TGCCTGACTCCCCGTCGTGTAGATAACTACGATACGGGAGGGCTTACCATCTGGCCCCAGTGCTGCAATG
ATACCGCGAGACCCACGCTCACCGGCTCCAGATTTATCAGCAATAAACCAGCCAGCCGGAAGGGCCGAGC
GCAGAAGTGGTCCTGCAACTTTATCCGCCTCCATCCAGTCTATTAATTGTTGCCGGGAAGCTAGAGTAAG
TAGTTCGCCAGTTAATAGTTTGCGCAACGTTGTTGCCATTGCTACAGGCATCGTGGTGTCACGCTCGTCG
TTTGGTATGGCTTCATTCAGCTCCGGTTCCCAACGATCAAGGCGAGTTACATGATCCCCCATGTTGTGCA
AAAAAGCGGTTAGCTCCTTCGGTCCTCCGATCGTTGTCAGAAGTAAGTTGGCCGCAGTGTTATCACTCAT
GGTTATGGCAGCACTGCATAATTCTCTTACTGTCATGCCATCCGTAAGATGCTTTTCTGTGACTGGTGAG
TACTCAACCAAGTCATTCTGAGAATAGTGTATGCGGCGACCGAGTTGCTCTTGCCCGGCGTCAATACGGG
ATAATACCGCGCCACATAGCAGAACTTTAAAAGTGCTCATCATTGGAAAACGTTCTTCGGGGCGAAAACT
CTCAAGGATCTTACCGCTGTTGAGATCCAGTTCGATGTAACCCACTCGTGCACCCAACTGATCTTCAGCA
TCTTTTACTTTCACCAGCGTTTCTGGGTGAGCAAAAACAGGAAGGCAAAATGCCGCAAAAAAGGGAATAA
GGGCGACACGGAAATGTTGAATACTCATACTCTTCCTTTTTCAATATTATTGAAGCATTTATCAGGGTTA
TTGTCTCATGAGCGGATACATATTTGAATGTATTTAGAAAAATAAACAAATAGGGGTTCCGCGCACATTT
CCCCGAAAAGTGCCACCTGACGTC
