>Addgene plasmid #182622 | pOME0293M | depositor partial sequence | sequence record 353543 | Insert
GAATTCGGGGAAATTGGGTAGCCCATGTCTGGGCCGCAAATAATCATGCACCGTCCGGCGCAGTGTCTTA
TACCACATGTTGTGTAGGTGGCGCGGGAATTTTGGCCGGTGGCCATCAAGTGTCTGCCACAGTCAGTTCC
GCCAACGAGTTCCCCGGCACTAATGACGCTGTTGCCACGGCGTCCGTTACGGTCGCGCCCCATGGCCTCC
CCTCAACGGACATTACAGTCGCAGGTGAGGACGTTCTCTAGTCCAGCGACGTACAAAACAGCGTCTCTTG
TGGCCTCTAAGAGGGCTGTTGGGCTCGAGAAAGGACTGCAGTACAGTGGGAACGCTAGGCTTGTGCCAAT
ATCACCGGGTCGTTAAAGTTGGTGGCGTTACGCAATGCAACAACGTCCAATGGACACGGGGGAGAAGCTG
TGGTGGGGGGCTAAGTTGTCAGGCCCGGGGCCACCACGTCAACGGTTGTCATCAGGGAGACGGCCGGTCG
CGCAAGGAGGGCCGCGAGCGGGTTGGTCTTCGGAGCCCGCTTCTCGAAGGCCCGCCAGTACTGCCTCTGG
TTCCACACGGCACATCTCTAAGTTGCCGCCGCCGATGCCGCCGTCTCCGCTGTTGTGGGTTTGCTTTCGT
CTCTTCGTTTCTCTCCTCGAGTTTCTTCGCATTCCGAAACTGGCACGGTCTTCGGCTGTGGTGCGGTAGC
TGGTGCTGTGGACCATGGAGAAACCCTAGTTAATGGTGGGGGGTCCTACACGTGCGGTGCCTACAGCGGT
GCAGACTCCCTGGTAGCCTCCGTGTTGGGGGCGATGACAGCAATGGGGGCGGTGACCTGCATCTAGTCTC
AGATAAGCGGGACAATCTGCTTCGCCCGGGACTTTGTACCCTACAGCCCAGCGGAGAGAGGGGGTGACTG
CTGCGCGACAACAGGTCATAAGACGTTCCTGACATGGTCGACCTGTGCGGTGGCGGAGACGCCAGTGGGA
GGGGGCGAAGGAAGCCGGGCCTCAGAGGCCGCCTATATGGCAGTGGAAGACCACCTCTCGGATCC
